Addgene plasmid #58340: pcDNA3.1-mNox1
Purpose: expresses mouse Nox1 in mammalian cells
Depositing lab: Botond Banfi & Karl-Heinz Krause. Publication: Two novel proteins activate superoxide generation by the NADPH oxidase NOX1. Banfi B, Clark RA, Steger K, Krause KH. J Biol Chem. 2003 Feb 7;278(6):3510-3. Epub 2002 Dec 6. 10.1074/jbc.C200613200 PubMed 12473664.
Backbone
  Vector backbone: pcDNA3.1
  Backbone manufacturer: Invitrogen
  Backbone size w/o insert (bp): 5500
  Total vector size (bp): 7200
  Vector type: Mammalian Expression
  Selectable markers: Neomycin (select with G418)
Growth in bacteria
  Bacterial resistance: Ampicillin, 100 μg/mL
  Growth temperature: 37°C
  Growth strain: JM109
  Copy number: High Copy
Gene/Insert
  Gene/Insert name: Mus musculus NADPH oxidase 1 alpha (alt name: Nox1)
  Species: M. musculus (mouse)
  Insert size (bp): 1700
  GenBank ID: AF539799.1
  Entrez Gene: Nox1 (a.k.a. GP91-2, MOX1, NOH-1, NOH1, NOX1a, NOX1alpha, Nox-1)
  Promoter: CMV
  Cloning method: Restriction Enzyme; 5′ cloning site NheI (not destroyed); 3′ cloning site NotI (not destroyed)
  Sequencing primers: 5′ T7; 3′ n/A
Terms and licenses: Academic/Nonprofit Terms; Industry Terms: Not Available to Industry
How to cite: pcDNA3.1-mNox1 was a gift from Botond Banfi & Karl-Heinz Krause (Addgene plasmid # 58340 ; http://n2t.net/addgene:58340 ; RRID:Addgene_58340)
