[The description below was written by a language model from this plasmid's Addgene catalogue record and pLannotate feature annotations shown in this document.]
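Description:
pcDNA3.1-mNox1 is a mammalian expression plasmid built on the Invitrogen pcDNA3.1 backbone that carries the mouse NADPH oxidase 1 (Nox1, alpha form) coding sequence. The roughly 1.7 kb insert was cloned between NheI and NotI sites, both retained, and the annotated open reading frame matches mouse NOX1, a pyridine nucleotide-dependent oxidoreductase that generates superoxide. No epitope tag or reporter fusion is annotated, so the protein appears to be expressed in native form. Transcription is driven by the human cytomegalovirus immediate early enhancer and promoter and terminated by the bovine growth hormone polyadenylation signal. A T7 promoter lies just upstream of the insert, where it serves as a sequencing primer site and could support in vitro transcription.

In E. coli the plasmid is maintained at high copy through a ColE1/pUC-type origin and selected with ampicillin via the β-lactamase gene and its own promoter. An f1 origin is also present, allowing single-stranded DNA production. For mammalian cells, a separate cassette places the neomycin phosphotransferase gene under the SV40 enhancer/early promoter with an SV40 polyadenylation signal, permitting G418 selection of stable transfectants. The remaining short annotations (fragments of an HIV-1 LTR, ble, lacI, bom and the lac promoter/operator region) are small backbone remnants or partial software matches rather than functional parts of the design. The deposited sequence is 7,047 nt, slightly below the approximate 7.2 kb catalogue size. The construct is used for transient or stable expression of mouse Nox1, for example in studies of how NOX1-dependent superoxide generation is activated by regulatory proteins.
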