Features (pLannotate 1.2.2; 20 found; start..end, strand, type, name):
     28..80      -  misc_feature   bom (fragment): basis of mobility region from pBR322
    235..614     +  enhancer       CMV enhancer: human cytomegalovirus immediate early enhancer
    615..818     +  promoter       CMV promoter: human cytomegalovirus (CMV) immediate early promoter
    814..847     +  LTR            5' LTR (truncated) (fragment): truncated 5' long terminal repeat (LTR) from HIV-1
    863..881     +  promoter       T7 promoter: promoter for bacteriophage T7 RNA polymerase
    902..2593    +  CDS            Nox1: NOX1_MOUSE - Experimental evidence at protein level: Swiss-Prot protein existence level 1. Pyridine nucleotide-dependent oxidoreductase that generates superoxide and might conduct H(+) ions as part of its electron transport mechanism. From Mus musculus (Mouse).
   2647..2871    +  polyA_signal   bGH poly(A) signal: bovine growth hormone polyadenylation signal
   2875..2896    +  promoter       SV40 promoter (fragment): SV40 enhancer and early promoter
   2917..3345    +  rep_origin     f1 ori (sequence partly withheld): f1 bacteriophage origin of replication; arrow indicates direction of (+) strand synthesis
   3359..3688    +  promoter       SV40 promoter: SV40 enhancer and early promoter
   3755..4546    +  CDS            neo: KKA2_KLEPN - Also known as kan, nptII. Experimental evidence at protein level: Swiss-Prot protein existence level 1. Resistance to kanamycin, neomycin, paromomycin, ribostamycin, butirosin and gentamicin B. From Klebsiella pneumoniae.
   4570..4728    +  CDS            ble (fragment): BLE_KLEPN - Experimental evidence at protein level: Swiss-Prot protein existence level 1. Binding protein with a strong affinity to the bleomycin family of antibiotics. Binds to CL990; an antimitotic-antibiotic compound. From Klebsiella pneumoniae.
   4723..4844    +  polyA_signal   SV40 poly(A) signal: SV40 polyadenylation signal
   4917..4933    -  protein_bind   lac operator: The lac repressor binds to the lac operator to inhibit transcription in E. coli. This inhibition can be relieved by adding lactose or isopropyl-β-D-thiogalactopyranoside (IPTG). lac repressor encoded by lacI
   4941..4971    -  promoter       lac promoter: promoter for the E. coli lac operon
   4986..5007    -  protein_bind   CAP binding site: CAP binding activates transcription in the presence of cAMP. E. coli catabolite activator protein
   5020..5112    -  CDS            lacI (fragment): lac repressor; lacI; The lac repressor binds to the lac operator to inhibit transcription in E. coli. This inhibition can be relieved by adding lactose or isopropyl-β-D-thiogalactopyranoside (IPTG).
   5295..5880    -  rep_origin     ori: high-copy-number ColE1/pMB1/pBR322/pUC origin of replication
   6051..6911    -  CDS            AmpR: β-lactamase; bla; confers resistance to ampicillin, carbenicillin, and related antibiotics
   6912..7016    -  promoter       AmpR promoter: bla
>Addgene plasmid #58340 | pcDNA3.1-mNox1 | depositor full sequence | sequence record 90092 | pcDNA3.1-mNox1 sequence 7047 bps
GACGGATCGGGAGATCTCCCGATCCCCTATGGTGCACTCTCAGTACAATCTGCTCTGATGCCGCATAGTT
AAGCCAGTATCTGCTCCCTGCTTGTGTGTTGGAGGTCGCTGAGTAGTGCGCGAGCAAAATTTAAGCTACA
ACAAGGCAAGGCTTGACCGACAATTGCATGAAGAATCTGCTTAGGGTTAGGCGTTTTGCGCTGCTTCGCG
ATGTACGGGCCAGATATACGCGTTGACATTGATTATTGACTAGTTATTAATAGTAATCAATTACGGGGTC
ATTAGTTCATAGCCCATATATGGAGTTCCGCGTTACATAACTTACGGTAAATGGCCCGCCTGGCTGACCG
CCCAACGACCCCCGCCCATTGACGTCAATAATGACGTATGTTCCCATAGTAACGCCAATAGGGACTTTCC
ATTGACGTCAATGGGTGGAGTATTTACGGTAAACTGCCCACTTGGCAGTACATCAAGTGTATCATATGCC
AAGTACGCCCCCTATTGACGTCAATGACGGTAAATGGCCCGCCTGGCATTATGCCCAGTACATGACCTTA
TGGGACTTTCCTACTTGGCAGTACATCTACGTATTAGTCATCGCTATTACCATGGTGATGCGGTTTTGGC
AGTACATCAATGGGCGTGGATAGCGGTTTGACTCACGGGGATTTCCAAGTCTCCACCCCATTGACGTCAA
TGGGAGTTTGTTTTGGCACCAAAATCAACGGGACTTTCCAAAATGTCGTAACAACTCCGCCCCATTGACG
CAAATGGGCGGTAGGCGTGTACGGTGGGAGGTCTATATAAGCAGAGCTCTCTGGCTAACTAGAGAACCCA
CTGCTTACTGGCTTATCGAAATTAATACGACTCACTATAGGGAGACCCAAGCTGGCTAGCCACCATGGGA
AACTGGCTGGTTAACCACTGGCTCTCAGTTTTGTTTCTGGTTTCCTGGTTGGGGCTGAACATTTTTCTGT
TTGTGTATGCCTTCCTGAATTATGAGAAGTCTGACAAGTACTATTACACGAGAGAAATTCTTGGGACTGC
CTTGGCCTTGGCCAGAGCATCTGCTCTGTGCTTGAATTTTAACAGCATGATGATCCTGATTCCTGTGTGT
CGAAATCTGCTGTCCTTCTTGAGGGGCACCTGCTCATTTTGCAACCGTACACTGAGAAAGCCATTGGATC
ACAACCTCACCTTCCATAAGCTGGTGGCATATATGATCTGCATATTCACAGTTATTCATATCATTGCACA
CCTATTTAACTTCGAACGCTACAGAAGAAGCCAACAGGCCATGGATGGATCTCTCGCTTCTGTTCTCTCC
AGCCTATCTCATCCTGAGAAAGAAGATTCTTGGCTAAATCCCATCCAGTCTCCAAACATGACAGTGATGT
ATGCAGCATTTACCAGTATTGCTGGCCTTACTGGAGTGATTGCCACTGTAGCTTTGGTTCTCATGGTAAC
GTCAGCTATGGAGTTTATCCGCAGGAATTATTTTGAGCTCTTTTGGTATACACATCACCTTTTTATCGTC
TATATCATCTGCTTAGGGATCCATGGCCTGGGTGGGATTGTCCGGGGTCAAACAGAGGAGAGCTTGGGTG
AAAGCCATCCTCACAATTGTTCCCATTCTTTTCACGAGTGGGATGACCATAAGGGGAGTTGCAGGCATCC
TCATTTTGCGGGGCACCCCCCTGAGTCTTGGAAGTGGATCCTTGCACCGATTGCTTTTTATATATTTGAA
AGGATCCTTCGCTTTTATCGCTCCCAGCAGAAGGTCGTGATTACCAAGGTTGTCATGCACCCATCTAATG
TTTTGGAATTGCAGATGAGGAAGCGAGGCTTTAGCATGGAAGTAGGACAGTATATATTTGTAAATTGCCC
CTCCATTTCCTTCCTGGAGTGGCATCCCTTCACTCTGACTTCTGCTCCAGAGGAAGAATTTTTCTCCGTT
CATATTCGAGCAGCAGGGGACTGGACACGAAATCTCATAAGGACATTTGAACAACAGCACTCACCAATGC
CCAGGATCGAGGTGGACGGTCCCTTTGGCACAGTCAGTGAGGATGTTTTCCAGTATGAAGTGGCTGTACT
GGTTGGGGCAGGGATTGGGGTCACTCCCTTTGCTTCCATCTTGAAATCTATCTGGTACAAATTCCAGCGT
GCCGACAACAAGCTCAAAACACAAAAGATCTATTTCTACTGGATCTGTAGAGAGACAGGTGCCTTTGCCT
GGTTCAACAACTTATTGAATTCCCTGGAACAAGAGATGGAGGAATTAGGCAAAATGGATTTTCTAAACTA
CCGTCTCTTCCTCACTGGCTGGGATAGCAACATTGCTGGTCATGCAGCATTAAACTTTGACAGAGCCACT
GACATCCTGACAGGTCTGAAGCAGAAAACTTCCTTTGGGAGACCAATGTGGGACAATGAGTTTTCTAGAA
TAGCTACTGCCCACCCCAAGTCTGCGGTGGGGGTTTTCTTATGTGGCCCTCGGACTTTGGCAAAAAGCCT
GCGCAAACGCTGTCAGCGATACTCGAGTCTGGATCCTAGGAAGGTTCAGTTCTACTTCAACAAAGAAACG
TTCTGAGCGGCCGCTCGAGTCTAGAGGGCCCGTTTAAACCCGCTGATCAGCCTCGACTGTGCCTTCTAGT
TGCCAGCCATCTGTTGTTTGCCCCTCCCCCGTGCCTTCCTTGACCCTGGAAGGTGCCACTCCCACTGTCC
TTTCCTAATAAAATGAGGAAATTGCATCGCATTGTCTGAGTAGGTGTCATTCTATTCTGGGGGGTGGGGT
GGGGCAGGACAGCAAGGGGGAGGATTGGGAAGACAATAGCAGGCATGCTGGGGATGCGGTGGGCTCTATG
GCTTCTGAGGCGGAAAGAACCAGCTGGGGCTCTAGGGGGTATCCCC
[124 nt withheld, positions 2917-3040]
C
[91 nt withheld, positions 3042-3132]
A
[49 nt withheld, positions 3134-3182]
CCTTTGACGTTGGAGTCCACGTTCTTT
[37 nt withheld, positions 3210-3246]
ACCCTATCTCGGTCTATTCTTTTGATTTATAAGGGATTTTGCCGATTTCGGCCTATTGGTTAAAAAATGA
GCTGATTTAACAAAAATTTAACGCGAATTAATTCTGTGGAATGTGTGTCAGTTAGGGTGTGGAAAGTCCC
CAGGCTCCCCAGCAGGCAGAAGTATGCAAAGCATGCATCTCAATTAGTCAGCAACCAGGTGTGGAAAGTC
CCCAGGCTCCCCAGCAGGCAGAAGTATGCAAAGCATGCATCTCAATTAGTCAGCAACCATAGTCCCGCCC
CTAACTCCGCCCATCCCGCCCCTAACTCCGCCCAGTTCCGCCCATTCTCCGCCCCATGGCTGACTAATTT
TTTTTATTTATGCAGAGGCCGAGGCCGCCTCTGCCTCTGAGCTATTCCAGAAGTAGTGAGGAGGCTTTTT
TGGAGGCCTAGGCTTTTGCAAAAAGCTCCCGGGAGCTTGTATATCCATTTTCGGATCTGATCAAGAGACA
GGATGAGGATCGTTTCGCATGATTGAACAAGATGGATTGCACGCAGGTTCTCCGGCCGCTTGGGTGGAGA
GGCTATTCGGCTATGACTGGGCACAACAGACAATCGGCTGCTCTGATGCCGCCGTGTTCCGGCTGTCAGC
GCAGGGGCGCCCGGTTCTTTTTGTCAAGACCGACCTGTCCGGTGCCCTGAATGAACTGCAGGACGAGGCA
GCGCGGCTATCGTGGCTGGCCACGACGGGCGTTCCTTGCGCAGCTGTGCTCGACGTTGTCACTGAAGCGG
GAAGGGACTGGCTGCTATTGGGCGAAGTGCCGGGGCAGGATCTCCTGTCATCTCACCTTGCTCCTGCCGA
GAAAGTATCCATCATGGCTGATGCAATGCGGCGGCTGCATACGCTTGATCCGGCTACCTGCCCATTCGAC
CACCAAGCGAAACATCGCATCGAGCGAGCACGTACTCGGATGGAAGCCGGTCTTGTCGATCAGGATGATC
TGGACGAAGAGCATCAGGGGCTCGCGCCAGCCGAACTGTTCGCCAGGCTCAAGGCGCGCATGCCCGACGG
CGAGGATCTCGTCGTGACCCATGGCGATGCCTGCTTGCCGAATATCATGGTGGAAAATGGCCGCTTTTCT
GGATTCATCGACTGTGGCCGGCTGGGTGTGGCGGACCGCTATCAGGACATAGCGTTGGCTACCCGTGATA
TTGCTGAAGAGCTTGGCGGCGAATGGGCTGACCGCTTCCTCGTGCTTTACGGTATCGCCGCTCCCGATTC
GCAGCGCATCGCCTTCTATCGCCTTCTTGACGAGTTCTTCTGAGCGGGACTCTGGGGTTCGAAATGACCG
ACCAAGCGACGCCCAACCTGCCATCACGAGATTTCGATTCCACCGCCGCCTTCTATGAAAGGTTGGGCTT
CGGAATCGTTTTCCGGGACGCCGGCTGGATGATCCTCCAGCGCGGGGATCTCATGCTGGAGTTCTTCGCC
CACCCCAACTTGTTTATTGCAGCTTATAATGGTTACAAATAAAGCAATAGCATCACAAATTTCACAAATA
AAGCATTTTTTTCACTGCATTCTAGTTGTGGTTTGTCCAAACTCATCAATGTATCTTATCATGTCTGTAT
ACCGTCGACCTCTAGCTAGAGCTTGGCGTAATCATGGTCATAGCTGTTTCCTGTGTGAAATTGTTATCCG
CTCACAATTCCACACAACATACGAGCCGGAAGCATAAAGTGTAAAGCCTGGGGTGCCTAATGAGTGAGCT
AACTCACATTAATTGCGTTGCGCTCACTGCCCGCTTTCCAGTCGGGAAACCTGTCGTGCCAGCTGCATTA
ATGAATCGGCCAACGCGCGGGGAGAGGCGGTTTGCGTATTGGGCGCTCTTCCGCTTCCTCGCTCACTGAC
TCGCTGCGCTCGGTCGTTCGGCTGCGGCGAGCGGTATCAGCTCACTCAAAGGCGGTAATACGGTTATCCA
CAGAATCAGGGGATAACGCAGGAAAGAACATGTGAGCAAAAGGCCAGCAAAAGGCCAGGAACCGTAAAAA
GGCCGCGTTGCTGGCGTTTTTCCATAGGCTCCGCCCCCCTGACGAGCATCACAAAAATCGACGCTCAAGT
CAGAGGTGGCGAAACCCGACAGGACTATAAAGATACCAGGCGTTTCCCCCTGGAAGCTCCCTCGTGCGCT
CTCCTGTTCCGACCCTGCCGCTTACCGGATACCTGTCCGCCTTTCTCCCTTCGGGAAGCGTGGCGCTTTC
TCATAGCTCACGCTGTAGGTATCTCAGTTCGGTGTAGGTCGTTCGCTCCAAGCTGGGCTGTGTGCACGAA
CCCCCCGTTCAGCCCGACCGCTGCGCCTTATCCGGTAACTATCGTCTTGAGTCCAACCCGGTAAGACACG
ACTTATCGCCACTGGCAGCAGCCACTGGTAACAGGATTAGCAGAGCGAGGTATGTAGGCGGTGCTACAGA
GTTCTTGAAGTGGTGGCCTAACTACGGCTACACTAGAAGAACAGTATTTGGTATCTGCGCTCTGCTGAAG
CCAGTTACCTTCGGAAAAAGAGTTGGTAGCTCTTGATCCGGCAAACAAACCACCGCTGGTAGCGGTTTTT
TTGTTTGCAAGCAGCAGATTACGCGCAGAAAAAAAGGATCTCAAGAAGATCCTTTGATCTTTTCTACGGG
GTCTGACGCTCAGTGGAACGAAAACTCACGTTAAGGGATTTTGGTCATGAGATTATCAAAAAGGATCTTC
ACCTAGATCCTTTTAAATTAAAAATGAAGTTTTAAATCAATCTAAAGTATATATGAGTAAACTTGGTCTG
ACAGTTACCAATGCTTAATCAGTGAGGCACCTATCTCAGCGATCTGTCTATTTCGTTCATCCATAGTTGC
CTGACTCCCCGTCGTGTAGATAACTACGATACGGGAGGGCTTACCATCTGGCCCCAGTGCTGCAATGATA
CCGCGAGACCCACGCTCACCGGCTCCAGATTTATCAGCAATAAACCAGCCAGCCGGAAGGGCCGAGCGCA
GAAGTGGTCCTGCAACTTTATCCGCCTCCATCCAGTCTATTAATTGTTGCCGGGAAGCTAGAGTAAGTAG
TTCGCCAGTTAATAGTTTGCGCAACGTTGTTGCCATTGCTACAGGCATCGTGGTGTCACGCTCGTCGTTT
GGTATGGCTTCATTCAGCTCCGGTTCCCAACGATCAAGGCGAGTTACATGATCCCCCATGTTGTGCAAAA
AAGCGGTTAGCTCCTTCGGTCCTCCGATCGTTGTCAGAAGTAAGTTGGCCGCAGTGTTATCACTCATGGT
TATGGCAGCACTGCATAATTCTCTTACTGTCATGCCATCCGTAAGATGCTTTTCTGTGACTGGTGAGTAC
TCAACCAAGTCATTCTGAGAATAGTGTATGCGGCGACCGAGTTGCTCTTGCCCGGCGTCAATACGGGATA
ATACCGCGCCACATAGCAGAACTTTAAAAGTGCTCATCATTGGAAAACGTTCTTCGGGGCGAAAACTCTC
AAGGATCTTACCGCTGTTGAGATCCAGTTCGATGTAACCCACTCGTGCACCCAACTGATCTTCAGCATCT
TTTACTTTCACCAGCGTTTCTGGGTGAGCAAAAACAGGAAGGCAAAATGCCGCAAAAAAGGGAATAAGGG
CGACACGGAAATGTTGAATACTCATACTCTTCCTTTTTCAATATTATTGAAGCATTTATCAGGGTTATTG
TCTCATGAGCGGATACATATTTGAATGTATTTAGAAAAATAAACAAATAGGGGTTCCGCGCACATTTCCC
CGAAAAGTGCCACCTGACGTC
