>Addgene plasmid #58340 | pcDNA3.1-mNox1 | addgene partial sequence | sequence record 93765 | CMV-F 5'-CGCAAATGGGCGGTAGGCGTG-3'
ACTGCTTACTGGCTTATCGAAATTAATACGACTCACTATAGGGAGACCCAAGCTGGCTAGCCACCATGGG
AAACTGGCTGGTTAACCACTGGCTCTCAGTTTTGTTTCTGGTTTCCTGGTTGGGGCTGAACATTTTTCTG
TTTGTGTATGCCTTCCTGAATTATGAGAAGTCTGACAAGTACTATTACACGAGAGAAATTCTTGGGACTG
CCTTGGCCTTGGCCAGAGCATCTGCTCTGTGCTTGAATTTTAACAGCATGATGATCCTGATTCCTGTGTG
TCGAAATCTGCTGTCCTTCTTGAGGGGCACCTGCTCATTTTGCAACCGTACACTGAGAAAGCCATTGGAT
CACAACCTCACCTTCCATAAGCTGGTGGCATATATGATCTGCATATTCACAGTTATTCATATCATTGCAC
ACCTATTTAACTTCGAACGCTACAGAAGAAGCCAACAGGCCATGGATGGATCTCTCGCTTCTGTTCTCTC
CAGCCTATCTCATCCTGAGAAAGAAGATTCTTGGCTAAATCCCATCCAGTCTCCAAACATGACAGTGATG
TATGCAGCATTTACCAGTATTGCTGGCCTTACTGGAGTGATTGCCACTGTAGCTTTGGTTCTCATGGTAA
CGTCAGCTATGGAGTTTATCCGCAGGAATTATTTTGAGCTCTTTTGGTATACACATCACCTTTTTATCGT
CTATATCATCTGCTTA
