>Addgene plasmid #58340 | pcDNA3.1-mNox1 | addgene partial sequence | sequence record 93770 | BGH-rev 5'-TAGAAGGCACAGTCGAGG-3'
CGTTTCTTTGTTGAAGTAGAACTGAACCTTCCTAGGATCCAGACTCGAGTATCGCTGACAGCGTTTGCGC
AGGCTTTTTGCCAAAGTCCGAGGGCCACATAAGAAAACCCCCACCGCAGACTTGGGGTGGGCAGTAGCTA
TTCTAGAAAACTCATTGTCCCACATTGGTCTCCCAAAGGAAGTTTTCTGCTTCAGACCTGTCAGGATGTC
AGTGGCTCTGTCAAAGTTTAATGCTGCATGACCAGCAATGTTGCTATCCCAGCCAGTGAGGAAGAGACGG
TAGTTTAGAAAATCCATTTTGCCTAATTCCTCCATCTCTTGTTCCAGGGAATTCAATAAGTTGTTGAACC
AGGCAAAGGCACCTGTCTCTCTACAGATCCAGTAGAAATAGATCTTTTGTGTTTTGAGCTTGTTGTCGGC
ACGCTGGAATTTGTACCAGATAGATTTCAAGATGGAAGCAAAGGGAGTGACCCCAATCCCTGCCCCAACC
AGTACAGCCACTTCATACTGGAAAACATCCTCACTGACTGTGCCAAAGGGACCGTCCACCTCGATCCTGG
GCATTGGTGAGTGCTGTTGTTCAAATGTCCTTATGAGATTTCGTGTCCAGTCCCCTGCTGCTCGAATATG
AACGGAGAAAAATTCTTCCTCTGGAGCAGAAGTCAGAGTGAAGGGATGCCACTCCAGGAAGGAAATGGAG
GGGCAATTTACAAATATATACTGTCCTACTTCCATGCTAAAGCCTCGCTTCCTCATCTGC
