>Addgene plasmid #58340 | pcDNA3.1-mNox1 | addgene partial sequence | sequence record 93782 | SV40pro-F 5'-TATTTATGCAGAGGCCGAGG-3'
TAGGCTTTTGCAAAAAGCTCCCGGGAGCTTGTATATCCATTTTCGGATCTGATCAAGAGACAGGATGAGG
ATCGTTTCGCATGATTGAACAAGATGGATTGCACGCAGGTTCTCCGGCCGCTTGGGTGGAGAGGCTATTC
GGCTATGACTGGGCACAACAGACAATCGGCTGCTCTGATGCCGCCGTGTTCCGGCTGTCAGCGCAGGGGC
GCCCGGTTCTTTTTGTCAAGACCGACCTGTCCGGTGCCCTGAATGAACTGCAGGACGAGGCAGCGCGGCT
ATCGTGGCTGGCCACGACGGGCGTTCCTTGCGCAGCTGTGCTCGACGTTGTCACTGAAGCGGGAAGGGAC
TGGCTGCTATTGGGCGAAGTGCCGGGGCAGGATCTCCTGTCATCTCACCTTGCTCCTGCCGAGAAAGTAT
CCATCATGGCTGATGCAATGCGGCGGCTGCATACGCTTGATCCGGCTACCTGCCCATTCGACCACCAAGC
GAAACATCGCATCGAGCGAGCACGTACTCGGATGGAAGCCGGTCTTGTCGATCAGGATGATCTGGACGAA
GAGCATCAGGGGCTCGCGCCAGCCGAACTGTTCGCCAGGCTCAAGGCGCGCATGCCCGACGGCGAGGATC
TCGTCGTGACCCATGGCGATGCCTGCTTGCCGAATATCATGGTGGAAAATGGCCGCTTTTCTGGATTCAT
CGACTGTGGCCGGCTGGGTGTGGCGGACCGCTATCAGGACATAGCGTTGGCTACCCGTGATATTGCTGAA
GAGCTTGGCGGCGAATGGGCTGACCGCTTCCTCGTGCTTTACGGTATCGCCGCTCCCGATTCGCAGCGCA
TCGCCTTCTATCGCCTTCTTGAC
