>Addgene plasmid #58340 | pcDNA3.1-mNox1 | addgene partial sequence | sequence record 93784 | SV40pro-F 5'-TATTTATGCAGAGGCCGAGG-3'
GGAGGCCTAGGCTTTTGCAAAAAGCTCCCGGGAGCTTGTATATCCATTTTCGGATCTGATCAAGAGACAG
GATGAGGATCGTTTCGCATGATTGAACAAGATGGATTGCACGCAGGTTCTCCGGCCGCTTGGGTGGAGAG
GCTATTCGGCTATGACTGGGCACAACAGACAATCGGCTGCTCTGATGCCGCCGTGTTCCGGCTGTCAGCG
CAGGGGCGCCCGGTTCTTTTTGTCAAGACCGACCTGTCCGGTGCCCTGAATGAACTGCAGGACGAGGCAG
CGCGGCTATCGTGGCTGGCCACGACGGGCGTTCCTTGCGCAGCTGTGCTCGACGTTGTCACTGAAGCGGG
AAGGGACTGGCTGCTATTGGGCGAAGTGCCGGGGCAGGATCTCCTGTCATCTCACCTTGCTCCTGCCGAG
AAAGTATCCATCATGGCTGATGCAATGCGGCGGCTGCATACGCTTGATCCGGCTACCTGCCCATTCGACC
ACCAAGCGAAACATCGCATCGAGCGAGCACGTACTCGGATGGAAGCCGGTCTTGTCGATCAGGATGATCT
GGACGAAGAGCATCAGGGGCTCGCGCCAGCCGAACTGTTCGCCAGGCTCAAGGCGCGCATGCCCGACGGC
GAGGATCTCGTCGTGACCCATGGCGATGCCTGCTTGCCGAATATCATGGTGGAAAATGGCCGCTTTTCTG
GATTCATCGACTGTGGCCGGCTGGGTGTGGCGGACCGCTATCAGGACATAGCGTTGGCTACCCGTGATAT
TGCTGAAGAGCTTGGCGGCGAATGGGCTGACCGCTTCCTCGTGCTTTACGGTATCGCCGCTCCCGATTCG
CAGCGCATCGCCTTCTATCGCCTTCTTGAC
